>Addgene plasmid #152325 | pGBW-m4134051 | addgene full sequence | sequence record 317258 | Addgene NGS Result
CGTTACATAACTTACGGTAAATGGCCCGCCTGGCTGACCGCCCAACGACCCCCGCCCATTGACGTCAATA
ATGACGTATGTTCCCATAGTAACGCCAATAGGGACTTTCCATTGACGTCAATGGGTGGAGTATTTACGGT
AAACTGCCCACTTGGCAGTACATCAAGTGTATCATATGCCAAGTACGCCCCCTATTGACGTCAATGACGG
TAAATGGCCCGCCTGGCATTATGCCCAGTACATGACCTTATGGGACTTTCCTACTTGGCAGTACATCTAC
GTATTAGTCATCGCTATTACCATGCTGATGCGGTTTTGGCAGTACATCAATGGGCGTGGATAGCGGTTTG
ACTCACGGGGATTTCCAAGTCTCCACCCCATTGACGTCAATGGGAGTTTGTTTTGGCACCAAAATCAACG
GGACTTTCCAAAATGTCGTAACAACTCCGCCCCATTGACGCAAATGGGCGGTAGGCGTGTACGGTGGGAG
GTCTATATAAGCAGAGCTGGTTTAGTGAACCGTCAGATCAGATCTTTGTCGATCCTACCATCCACTCGAC
ACACCCGCCAGCGGCCGCCACCATGTACACTCGCTATGTCGATAACAACTTCTGTGGCCCTGATGGCTAC
CCTCTTGAGTGCATTAAAGACCTTCTAGCACGTGCTGGTAAAGCTTCATGCACTTTGTCCGAACAACTGG
ACTTTATTGACACTAAGAGGGGTGTATACTGCTGCCGTGAACATGAGCATGAAATTGCTTGGTACACGGA
ACGTTCTGAAAAGAGCTATGAATTGCAGACACCTTTTGAAATTAAATTGGCAAAGAAATTTGACACCTTC
AATGGGGAATGTCCAAATTTTGTATTTCCCTTAAATTCCATAATCAAGACTATTCAACCAAGGGTTGAAA
AGAAAAAGCTTGATGGCTTTATGGGTAGAATTCGATCTGTCTATCCAGTTGCGTCACCAAATGAATGCAA
CCAAATGTGCCTTTCAACTCTCATGAAGTGTGATCATTGTGGTGAAACTTCATGGCAGACGGGCGATTTT
GTTAAAGCCACTTGCGAATTTTGTGGCACTGAGAATTTGACTAAAGAAGGTGCCACTACTTGTGGTTACT
TACCCCAAAATGCTGTTGTTAAAATTTATTGTCCAGCATGTCACAATTCAGAAGTAGGACCTGAGCATAG
TCTTGCCGAATACCATAATGAATCTGGCTTGAAAACCATTCTTCGTAAGGGTGGTCGCACTATTGCCTTT
GGAGGCTGTGTGTTCTCTTATGTTGGTTGCCATAACAAGTGTGCCTATTGGGTTCCACGTGCTAGCGCTA
ACATAGGTTGTAACCATACAGGTGTTGTTGGAGAAGGTTCCGAAGGTCTTAATGACAACCTTCTTGAAAT
ACTCCAAAAAGAGAAAGTCAACATCAATATTGTTGGTGACTTTAAACTTAATGAAGAGATCGCCATTATT
TTGGCATCTTTTTCTGCTTCCACAAGTGCTTTTGTGGAAACTGTGAAAGGTTTGGATTATAAAGCATTCA
AACAAATTGTTGAATCCTGTGGTAATTTTAAAGTTACAAAAGGAAAAGCTAAAAAAGGTGCCTGGAATAT
TGGTGAACAGAAATCAATACTGAGTCCTCTTTATGCATTTGCATCAGAGGCTGCTCGTGTTGTACGATCA
ATTTTCTCCCGCACTCTTGAAACTGCTCAAAATTCTGTGCGTGTTTTACAGAAGGCCGCTATAACAATAC
TAGATGGAATTTCACAGTATTCACTGAGACTCATTGATGCTATGATGTTCACATCTGATTTGGCTACTAA
CAATCTAGTTGTAATGGCCTACATTACAGGTGGTGTTGTTCAGTTGACTTCGCAGTGGCTAACTAACATC
TTTGGCACTGTTTATGAAAAACTCAAACCCGTCCTTGATTGGCTTGAAGAGAAGTTTAAGGAAGGTGTAG
AGTTTCTTAGAGACGGTTGGGAAATTGTTAAATTTATCTCAACCTGTGCTTGTGAAATTGTCGGTGGACA
AATTGTCACCTGTGCAAAGGAAATTAAGGAGAGTGTTCAGACATTCTTTAAGCTTGTAAATAAATTTTTG
GCTTTGTGTGCTGACTCTATCATTATTGGTGGAGCTAAACTTAAAGCCTTGAATTTAGGTGAAACATTTG
TCACGCACTCAAAGGGATTGTACAGAAAGTGTGTTAAATCCAGAGAAGAAACTGGCCTACTCATGCCTCT
AAAAGCCCCAAAAGAAATTATCTTCTTAGAGGGAGAAACACTTCCCACAGAAGTGTTAACAGAGGAAGTT
GTCTTGAAAACTGGTGATTTACAACCATTAGAACAACCTACTAGTGAAGCTGTTGAAGCTCCATTGGTTG
GTACACCAGTTTGTATTAACGGGCTTATGTTGCTCGAAATCAAAGACACAGAAAAGTACTGTGCCCTTGC
ACCTAATATGATGGTAACAAACAATACCTTCACACTCAAAGGCGAAAACCTTTACTTTCAGTCGGGGAAA
CCTATACCCAATCCACTTCTCGGCTTAGATTCTACCTAAGCTAGCTTGACTGACTGAGATACAGCGTACC
TTCAGCTCACAGACATGATAAGATACATTGATGAGTTTGGACAAACCACAACTAGAATGCAGTGAAAAAA
ATGCTTTATTTGTGAAATTTGTGATGCTATTGCTTTATTTGTAACCATTATAAGCTGCAATAAACAAGTT
AACAACAACAATTGCATTCATTTTATGTTTCAGGTTCAGGGGGAGGTGTGGGAGGTTTTTTAAAGCAAGT
AAAACCTCTACAAATGTGGTATTGGCCCATCTCTATCGGTATCGTAGCATAACCCCTTGGGGCCTCTAAA
CGGGTCTTGAGGGGTTTTTTGTGCCCCTCGGGCCGGATTGCTATCTACCGGCATTGGCGCAGAAAAAAAT
GCCTGATGCGACGCTGCGCGTCTTATACTCCCACATATGCCAGATTCAGCAACGGATACGGCTTCCCCAA
CTTGCCCACTTCCATACGTGTCCTCCTTACCAGAAATTTATCCTTAAGGTCGTCAGCTATCCTGCAGGCG
ATCTCTCGATTTCGATCAAGACATTCCTTTAATGGTCTTTTCTGGACACCACTAGGGGTCAGAAGTAGTT
CATCAAACTTTCTTCCCTCCCTAATCTCATTGGTTACCTTGGGCTATCGAAACTTAATTAACCAGTCAAG
TCAGCTACTTGGCGAGATCGACTTGTCTGGGTTTCGACTACGCTCAGAATTGCGTCAGTCAAGTTCGATC
TGGTCCTTGCTATTGCACCCGTTCTCCGATTACGAGTTTCATTTAAATCATGTGAGCAAAAGGCCAGCAA
AAGGCCAGGAACCGTAAAAAGGCCGCGTTGCTGGCGTTTTTCCATAGGCTCCGCCCCCCTGACGAGCATC
ACAAAAATCGACGCTCAAGTCAGAGGTGGCGAAACCCGACAGGACTATAAAGATACCAGGCGTTTCCCCC
TGGAAGCTCCCTCGTGCGCTCTCCTGTTCCGACCCTGCCGCTTACCGGATACCTGTCCGCCTTTCTCCCT
TCGGGAAGCGTGGCGCTTTCTCATAGCTCACGCTGTAGGTATCTCAGTTCGGTGTAGGTCGTTCGCTCCA
AGCTGGGCTGTGTGCACGAACCCCCCGTTCAGCCCGACCGCTGCGCCTTATCCGGTAACTATCGTCTTGA
GTCCAACCCGGTAAGACACGACTTATCGCCACTGGCAGCAGCCACTGGTAACAGGATTAGCAGAGCGAGG
TATGTAGGCGGTGCTACAGAGTTCTTGAAGTGGTGGCCTAACTACGGCTACACTAGAAGAACAGTATTTG
GTATCTGCGCTCTGCTGAAGCCAGTTACCTTCGGAAAAAGAGTTGGTAGCTCTTGATCCGGCAAACAAAC
CACCGCTGGTAGCGGTGGTTTTTTTGTTTGCAAGCAGCAGATTACGCGCAGAAAAAAAGGATCTCAAGAA
GATCCTTTGATCTTTTCTACGGGGTCTGACGCTCAGTGGAACGAAAACTCACGTTAAGGGATTTTGGTCA
TGAGATTATCAAAAAGGATCTTCACCTAGATCCTTTTAAATTAAAAATGAAGTTTTAAATCAATCTAAAG
TATATATGAGTAAACTTGGTCTGACAGTTACCAATGCTTAATCAGTGAGGCACCTATCTCAGCGATCTGT
CTATTTCGTTCATCCATAGTTGCATTTAAATTTCCGAACTCTCCAAGGCCCTCGTCGGAAAATCTTCAAA
CCTTTCGTCCGATCCATCTTGCAGGCTACCTCTCGAACGAACTATCGCAAGTCTCTTGGCCGGCCTTGCG
CCTTGGCTATTGCTTGGCAGCGCCTATCGCCAGGTATTACTCCAATCCCGAATATCCGAGATCGGGATCA
CCCGAGAGAAGTTCAACCTACATCCTCAATCCCGATCTATCCGAGATCCGAGGAATATCGAAATCGGGGC
GCGCCTGGTGTACCGAGAACGATCCTCTCAGTGCGAGTCTCGACGATCCATATCGTTGCTTGGCAGTCAG
CCAGTCGGAATCCAGCTTGGGACCCAGGAAGTCCAATCGTCAGATATTGTACTCAAGCCTGGTCACGGCA
GCGTACCGATCTGTTTAAACCTAGATATTGATAGTCTGATCGGTCAACGTATAATCGAGTCCTAGCTTTT
GCAAACATCTATCAAGAGACAGGATCAGCAGGAGGCTTTCGCATGAGTATTCAACATTTCCGTGTCGCCC
TTATTCCCTTTTTTGCGGCATTTTGCCTTCCTGTTTTTGCTCACCCAGAAACGCTGGTGAAAGTAAAAGA
TGCTGAAGATCAGTTGGGTGCGCGAGTGGGTTACATCGAACTGGATCTCAACAGCGGTAAGATCCTTGAG
AGTTTTCGCCCCGAAGAACGCTTTCCAATGATGAGCACTTTTAAAGTTCTGCTATGTGGCGCGGTATTAT
CCCGTATTGACGCCGGGCAAGAGCAACTCGGTCGCCGCATACACTATTCTCAGAATGACTTGGTTGAGTA
TTCACCAGTCACAGAAAAGCATCTTACGGATGGCATGACAGTAAGAGAATTATGCAGTGCTGCCATAACC
ATGAGTGATAACACTGCGGCCAACTTACTTCTGACAACGATTGGAGGACCGAAGGAGCTAACCGCTTTTT
TGCACAACATGGGGGATCATGTAACTCGCCTTGATCGTTGGGAACCGGAGCTGAATGAAGCCATACCAAA
CGACGAGCGTGACACCACGATGCCTGTAGCAATGGCAACAACCTTGCGTAAACTATTAACTGGCGAACTA
CTTACTCTAGCTTCCCGGCAACAGTTGATAGACTGGATGGAGGCGGATAAAGTTGCAGGACCACTTCTGC
GCTCGGCCCTTCCGGCTGGCTGGTTTATTGCTGATAAATCTGGAGCCGGTGAGCGTGGGTCTCGCGGTAT
CATTGCAGCACTGGGGCCAGATGGTAAGCCCTCCCGTATCGTAGTTATCTACACGACGGGGAGTCAGGCA
ACTATGGATGAACGAAATAGACAGATCGCTGAGATAGGTGCCTCACTGATTAAGCATTGGTAACCGATTC
TAGGTGCATTGGCGCAGAAAAAAATGCCTGATGCGACGCTGCGCGTCTTATACTCCCACATATGCCAGAT
TCAGCAACGGATACGGCTTCCCCAACTTGCCCACTTCCATACGTGTCCTCCTTACCAGAAATTTATCCTT
AAGATCCCGAATCGTTTAAACTCGACTCTGGCTCTATCGAATCTCCGTCGTTTCGAGCTTACGCGAACAG
CCGTGGCGCTCATTTGCTCGTCGGGCATCGAATCTCGTCAGCTATCGTCAGCTTACCTTTTTGGCAGCGA
TCGCGGCTCCCGACATCTTGGACCATTAGCTCCACAGGTATCTTCTTCCCTCTAGTGGTCATAACAGCAG
CTTCAGCTACCTCTCAATTCAAAAAACCCCTCAAGACCCGTTTAGAGGCCCCAAGGGGTTATGCTATCAA
TCGTTGCGTTACACACACAAAAAACCAACACACATCCATCTTCGATGGATAGCGATTTTATTATCTAACT
GCTGATCGAGTGTAGCCAGATCTAGTAATCAATTACGGGGTCATTAGTTCATAGCCCATATATGGAGTTC
CG
Features (pLannotate 1.2.2; 17 found; start..end, strand, type, name):
      1..304     +  enhancer       CMV enhancer: human cytomegalovirus immediate early enhancer
    377..394     -  promoter       CMV promoter (fragment): human cytomegalovirus (CMV) immediate early promoter
    457..508     +  promoter       CMVd2 promoter: truncated human cytomegalovirus (CMV) immediate early promoter that yields moderately reduced expression relative to the full-length promoter
    586..2493    +  CDS            R1A_SARS2 (fragment): Experimental evidence at protein level: Swiss-Prot protein existence level 1. [Non-structural protein 10]: Plays a pivotal role in viral transcription by stimulating both nsp14 3'-5' exoribonuclease and nsp16 2'-O-methyltransferase activities. Therefore plays an essential role in viral mRNAs cap methylation. From Severe acute respiratory syndrome coronavirus 2 (2019-nCoV) (SARS-CoV-2).
   2609..2730    -  polyA_signal   SV40 poly(A) signal: SV40 polyadenylation signal
   2753..2822    -  CDS            large T antigen (fragment): large T antigen from SV40 (simian virus 40)
   2845..2891    +  terminator     T7 terminator: transcription terminator for bacteriophage T7 RNA polymerase
   2921..3057    +  terminator     rrnG terminator: transcription terminator from the E. coli ribosomal RNA rrnG operon (Albrechtsen et al., 1991)
   3102..3173    +  misc_feature   3' β-globin insulator: insulator downstream of the human β-globin locus (Farrell et al., 2002)
   3399..3987    -  rep_origin     ori: high-copy-number ColE1/pMB1/pBR322/pUC origin of replication
   4159..4223    -  CDS            bla(M) (fragment): β-lactamase lacking the signal sequence; bla(M); allows cytosolic expression of β-lactamase
   4733..5593    +  CDS            AmpR: β-lactamase; bla; confers resistance to ampicillin, carbenicillin, and related antibiotics
   5606..5742    +  terminator     rrnG terminator: transcription terminator from the E. coli ribosomal RNA rrnG operon (Albrechtsen et al., 1991)
   5894..5965    +  misc_feature   5' β-globin insulator: insulator upstream of the human β-globin locus (Farrell et al., 2002)
   5970..6016    -  terminator     T7 terminator: transcription terminator for bacteriophage T7 RNA polymerase
   6034..6082    -  polyA_signal   poly(A) signal: synthetic polyadenylation signal
   6113..6162    +  enhancer       CMV enhancer (fragment): human cytomegalovirus immediate early enhancer
