[The description below was written by a language model from this plasmid's Addgene catalogue record and pLannotate feature annotations shown in this document.]
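Description:
pGBW-m4134051 is a mammalian expression plasmid built on the pTwist_CMV_6 backbone for producing the SARS-CoV-2 non-structural protein 2 (nsp2) in transfected mammalian cells. It is maintained in E. coli through a high-copy ColE1/pUC-type origin and selected with ampicillin via a full-length β-lactamase (AmpR) gene. The sequenced record is 6,162 nt, consistent with the stated backbone and insert sizes.

The payload is a wild-type nsp2 coding sequence of about 1.9 kb, corresponding to the nsp2 portion of the viral ORF1ab/ORF1a polyprotein. The automated annotation recognises this region as a fragment of the SARS-CoV-2 replicase polyprotein 1a; the functional text attached to that hit refers to nsp10 and is generic to the polyprotein entry rather than a description of this insert. Transcription is driven by the human cytomegalovirus immediate early enhancer and promoter, annotated here as the enhancer plus promoter fragments, and an SV40 polyadenylation signal lies downstream of the coding region. According to the catalogue entry, the backbone supplies a C-terminal TEV-cleavable V5 epitope tag, which would allow detection or immunoprecipitation of the protein and removal of the tag by TEV protease. These tag elements are not called out separately in the feature table.

The backbone also carries bacterial transcription terminators (T7 and rrnG), a synthetic poly(A) signal, and 5' and 3' β-globin insulator elements, which flank and isolate the replication and selection module from the expression cassette. No mammalian selection marker is annotated, so the plasmid appears suited to transient expression, for example in studies of nsp2 localisation, function or host interactions.
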