Addgene plasmid #152325: pGBW-m4134051
Purpose: Mammalian expression plasmid for SARS-CoV-2 nsp2
Depositing lab: Ginkgo Bioworks & Benjie Chen. Depositing organization: Ginkgo Bioworks.
Backbone
  Vector backbone: pTwist_CMV_6
  Backbone size w/o insert (bp): 4180
  Vector type: Mammalian Expression
Growth in bacteria
  Bacterial resistance: Ampicillin, 100 μg/mL
  Growth temperature: 37°C
  Growth strain: DH5alpha
  Copy number: High Copy
Gene/Insert
  Gene/Insert name: SARS-CoV-2 nsp2
  Species: Severe acute respiratory syndrome coronavirus 2
  Insert size (bp): 1907
  Mutation: wt
  Entrez Gene: ORF1ab (a.k.a. GU280_gp01)
  Promoter: CMV
  Tag / fusion protein: Cleavable TEV;V5 (C terminal on backbone)
  Cloning method: Unknown
Resource information
  A portion of this plasmid was derived from a plasmid made by: GinkgoBioworks
Depositor comments: NCBI reference sequence: YP_009725298.1
How to cite: pGBW-m4134051 was a gift from Ginkgo Bioworks & Benjie Chen (Addgene plasmid # 152325 ; http://n2t.net/addgene:152325 ; RRID:Addgene_152325)
